>Addgene plasmid #202981 | Salsa-BC140-P2D8 | addgene full sequence | sequence record 421340 | Addgene NGS Result
AGCGCCCAATACGCAAACCGCCTCTCCCCGCGCGTTGGCCGATTCATTAATGCAGTCGAGGGATCTCCAT
AAGAGAAGAGGGACAGCTATGACTGGGAGTAGTCAGGAGAGGAGGAAAAATCTGGCTAGTAAAACATGTA
AGGAAAATTTTAGGGATGTTAAAGAAAAAAATAACACAAAACAAAATATAAAAAAAATCTAACCTCAAGT
CAAGGCTTTTCTATGGAATAAGGAATGGACAGCAGGGGGCTGTTTCATATACTGATGACCTCTTTATAGC
CAACCTTTGTTCATGGCAGCCAGCATATGGGCATATGTTGCCAAACTCTAAACCAAATACTCATTCTGAT
GTTTTAAATGATTTGCCCTCCCATATGTCCTTCCGAGTGAGAGACACAAAAAATTCCAACACACTATTGC
AATGAAAATAAATTTCCTTTATTAGCCAGAAGTCAGATGCTCAAGGGGCTTCATGATGTCCCCATAATTT
TTGGCAGAGGGAAAAAGATCGATCTCAGTGGTATTTGTGAGCCAGGGCATTGGCCACACCAGCCACCACC
TTCTGATAGGCAGCCTGCACCTGAGGAGTGAATTCTTTGCCAAAATGATGAGACAGCACAACAACCAGCA
CGTTGCCCAGGAGCTGTAGGAAAGAGAAGAAGGCATGAACATGGTTAGCAGAGGGGCCCGGTTTGGACTC
AGAGTATTTTATCCTCATCTCAAACAGTGTATATCATTGTAACCATAAAGAGAAAGGCAGGATGATGACC
AGGGTGTAGTTGTTTCTACCAATAAGAATATTTCCACGCCAGCCAGAATTTATATGCAGAAATATTCTAC
CTTATCATTTAATTATAACAATTGTTCTCTAAAACTGTGCTGAAGTACAATATAATATACCCTGATTGCC
TTGAAAAAAAAGTGATTAGAGAAAGTACTTACAATCTGACAAATAAACAAAAGTGAATTTAAAAATTCGT
TACAAATGCAAGCTAAAGTTTAACGAAAAAGTTACAGAAAATGAAAAGAAAATAAGAGGAGACAATGGTT
GTCAACAGAGTAGAAAGTGAAAGAAACAAAATTATCATGAGGGTCCATGGTGATACAAGGGACATCTTCC
CATTCTAAACAACACCCTGAAAACTTTGCCCCCTCCATATAACATGAATTTTACAATAGCGAAAAAGAAA
GAACAATCAAGGGTCCCCAAACTCACCCTGAAGTTCTCAGCTCTAGAGATATCGTCGAGGCCGCGCTAGC
GTTTAAACTGTCGACCTTAATTAAGAGATCTGCTCGAGGCGCGTCAGCTGACTAGAGGATCCCCGGGTAC
CGAGCTCGAATTCGGGGCCGCGGAGGCTGGATCGGTCCCGGTGTCTTCTATGGAGGTCAAAACAGCGTGG
ATGGCGTCTCCAGGCGATCTGACGGTTCACTAAACGAGCTCTGCTTATATAGGCCTCCCACCGTACACGC
CTACCTCGACCCGGGTACCGAGCTCGACTTTCACTTTTCTCTATCACTGATAGGGAGTGGTAAACTCGAC
TTTCACTTTTCTCTATCACTGATAGGGAGTGGTAAACTCGACTTTCACTTTTCTCTATCACTGATAGGGA
GTGGTAAACTCGACTTTCACTTTTCTCTATCACTGATAGGGAGTGGTAAACTCGACTTTCACTTTTCTCT
ATCACTGATAGGGAGTGGTAAACTCGACCTATATAAGCAGAGCTCGTTTAGTGAACCGTCAGATCGCCTG
GAGACGCCATCCACGCTGTTTTGACCTCCATAGAAGACACCGGGACCGATCCAGCCTCCGCGGCCCCGAA
TTCCTGCAGCGGCCGCTCTAGAACTAGTGGATCCCCGCGGATGGTGAGCAAGGGCGAGGAGCTGTTCACC
GGGGTGGTGCCCATCCTGGTCGAGCTGGACGGCGACGTAAACGGCCACAAGTTCAGCGTGTCCGGCGAGG
GCGAGGGCGATGCCACCTACGGCAAGCTGACCCTGAAGTTCATCTGCACCACCGGCAAGCTGCCCGTGCC
CTGGCCCACCCTCGTGACCACCCTGACCTACGGCGTGCAGTGCTTCAGCCGCTACCCCGACCACATGAAG
CAGCACGACTTCTTCAAGTCCGCCATGCCCGAAGGCTACGTCCAGGAGCGCACCATCTTCTTCAAGGACG
ACGGCAACTACAAGACCCGCGCCGAGGTGAAGTTCGAGGGCGACACCCTGGTGAACCGCATCGAGCTGAA
GGGCATCGACTTCAAGGAGGACGGCAACATCCTGGGGCACAAGCTGGAGTACAACTACAACAGCCACAAC
GTCTATATCATGGCCGACAAGCAGAAGAACGGCATCAAGGTGAACTTCAAGATCCGCCACAACATCGAGG
ACGGCAGCGTGCAGCTCGCCGACCACTACCAGCAGAACACCCCCATCGGCGACGGCCCCGTGCTGCTGCC
CGACAACCACTACCTGAGCACCCAGTCCGCCCTGAGCAAAGACCCCAACGAGAAGCGCGATCACATGGTC
CTGCTGGAGTTCGTGACCGCCGCCGGGATCACTCTCGGCATGGACGAGCTGTACAAGTAAATACAACTAA
GAATTCGATATCAAGCTTGTCGACCTAGTTCTAGAGGATCCAGACATGATAAGATACATTGATGAGTTTG
GACAAACCACAACTAGAATGCAGTGAAAAAAATGCTTTATTTGTGAAATTTGTGATGCTATTGCTTTATT
TGTAACCATTATAAGCTGCAATAAACAAGTTAACAACAACAATTGCATTCATTTTATGTTTCAGGTTCAG
GGGGAGGTGTGGGAGGTTTTTTAAAGCAAGTAAAACCTCTACAAATGTGGTATGGCTGATTATGATCCTG
CAAGCCTCGTCGTCCTGGCCGGACCACGCTATCTGTGCAAGGTCCCCGGCCCCGGACGCGCGCTCCATGA
GCAGAGCGCCCGCCGCCGAGGCGAAGACTCGGGCGGCGCCCTGCCCGTCCCACCAGGTCAACAGGCGGTA
ACCGGCCTCTTCATCGGGAATGCGCGCGACCTTCAGCATCGCCGGCATGTCCCCCTGGCGGACGGGAAGT
ATCCAGCTCGACCAAGCTGGCCGCGTCGAGTGAAGACGAAAGGGCCTCGTGATACGCCTATTTTTATAGG
TTAATGTCATGATAATAATGGTTTCTTAGACGTCAGGTGGCACTTTTCGGGGAAATGTGCGCGGAACCCC
TATTTGTTTATTTTTCTAAATACATTCAAATATGTATCCGCTCATGAGACAATAACCCTGATAAATGCTT
CAATAATATTGAAAAAGGAAGAGTATGAGTATTCAACATTTCCGTGTCGCCCTTATTCCCTTTTTTGCGG
CATTTTGCCTTCCTGTTTTTGCTCACCCAGAAACGCTGGTGAAAGTAAAAGATGCTGAAGATCAGTTGGG
TGCACGAGTGGGTTACATCGAACTGGATCTCAACAGCGGTAAGATCCTTGAGAGTTTTCGCCCCGAAGAA
CGTTTTCCAATGATGAGCACTTTTAAAGTTCTGCTATGTGGCGCGGTATTATCCCGTGTTGACGCCGGGC
AAGAGCAACTCGGTCGCCGCATACACTATTCTCAGAATGACTTGGTTGAGTACTCACCAGTCACAGAAAA
GCATCTTACGGATGGCATGACAGTAAGAGAATTATGCAGTGCTGCCATAACCATGAGTGATAACACTGCG
GCCAACTTACTTCTGACAACGATCGGAGGACCGAAGGAGCTAACCGCTTTTTTGCACAACATGGGGGATC
ATGTAACTCGCCTTGATCGTTGGGAACCGGAGCTGAATGAAGCCATACCAAACGACGAGCGTGACACCAC
GATGCCTGTAGCAATGGCAACAACGTTGCGCAAACTATTAACTGGCGAACTACTTACTCTAGCTTCCCGG
CAACAATTAATAGACTGGATGGAGGCGGATAAAGTTGCAGGACCACTTCTGCGCTCGGCCCTTCCGGCTG
GCTGGTTTATTGCTGATAAATCTGGAGCCGGTGAGCGTGGGTCTCGCGGTATCATTGCAGCACTGGGGCC
AGATGGTAAGCCCTCCCGTATCGTAGTTATCTACACGACGGGGAGTCAGGCAACTATGGATGAACGAAAT
AGACAGATCGCTGAGATAGGTGCCTCACTGATTAAGCATTGGTAACTGTCAGACCAAGTTTACTCATATA
TACTTTAGATTGATTTAAAACTTCATTTTTAATTTAAAAGGATCTAGGTGAAGATCCTTTTTGATAATCT
CATGACCAAAATCCCTTAACGTGAGTTTTCGTTCCACTGAGCGTCAGACCCCGTAGAAAAGATCAAAGGA
TCTTCTTGAGATCCTTTTTTTCTGCGCGTAATCTGCTGCTTGCAAACAAAAAAACCACCGCTACCAGCGG
TGGTTTGTTTGCCGGATCAAGAGCTACCAACTCTTTTTCCGAAGGTAACTGGCTTCAGCAGAGCGCAGAT
ACCAAATACTGTTCTTCTAGTGTAGCCGTAGTTAGGCCACCACTTCAAGAACTCTGTAGCACCGCCTACA
TACCTCGCTCTGCTAATCCTGTTACCAGTGGCTGCTGCCAGTGGCGATAAGTCGTGTCTTACCGGGTTGG
ACTCAAGACGATAGTTACCGGATAAGGCGCAGCGGTCGGGCTGAACGGGGGGTTCGTGCACACAGCCCAG
CTTGGAGCGAACGACCTACACCGAACTGAGATACCTACAGCGTGAGCTATGAGAAAGCGCCACGCTTCCC
GAAGGGAGAAAGGCGGACAGGTATCCGGTAAGCGGCAGGGTCGGAACAGGAGAGCGCACGAGGGAGCTTC
CAGGGGGAAACGCCTGGTATCTTTATAGTCCTGTCGGGTTTCGCCACCTCTGACTTGAGCGTCGATTTTT
GTGATGCTCGTCAGGGGGGCGGAGCCTATGGAAAAACGCCAGCAACGCGGCCTTTTTACGGTTCCTGGCC
TTTTGCTGGCCTTTTGCTCACATGTTCTTTCCTGCGTTATCCCCTGATTCTGTGGATAACCGTATTACCG
CCTTTGAGTGAGCTGATACCGCTCGCCGCAGCCGAACGACCGAGCGCAGCGAGTCAGTGAGCGAGGAAGC
GGAAG
Features (pLannotate 1.2.2; 17 found; start..end, strand, type, name):
      2..55      +  CDS            lacI (fragment): lac repressor; lacI; The lac repressor binds to the lac operator to inhibit transcription in E. coli. This inhibition can be relieved by adding lactose or isopropyl-β-D-thiogalactopyranoside (IPTG).
    388..443     -  polyA_signal   β-globin poly(A) signal: rabbit β-globin polyadenylation signal (Gil and Proudfoot, 1987)
    518..640     -  CDS            HBB: HBB_COLGU - Experimental evidence at transcript level: Swiss-Prot protein existence level 2. Involved in oxygen transport from the lung to the various peripheral tissues. From Colobus guereza (Mantled guereza) (Eastern black-and-white colobus monkey).
    644..1216    -  intron         β-globin intron: intron from rabbit β-globin gene
   1312..1343    -  misc_feature   MCS (fragment): pUC18/19 multiple cloning site
   1437..1475    -  promoter       minimal CMV promoter: human cytomegalovirus (CMV) immediate early promoter
   1493..1708    -  protein_bind   tetracycline response element (fragment): contains seven copies of the tetracycline operator tetO tetracycline repressor TetR
   1708..1753    +  promoter       TRE3GV promoter (fragment): 3rd-generation Tet-responsive promoter that can be activated by binding of Tet-On® 3G, optimized for retroviral and lentiviral vectors
   1829..1856    +  misc_feature   MCS (fragment): pBluescript multiple cloning site
   1861..2580    +  CDS            EGFP: the original enhanced GFP (Yang et al., 1996) mammalian codon-optimized
   2591..2613    +  misc_feature   MCS (fragment): pBluescript multiple cloning site
   2627..2761    -  polyA_signal   SV40 poly(A) signal: SV40 polyadenylation signal
   2784..2867    -  CDS            large T antigen (fragment): large T antigen from SV40 (simian virus 40)
   2861..3091    -  CDS            str (fragment): STR_KLEPN - Protein inferred from homology: Swiss-Prot protein existence level 3. The aminoglycoside phosphotransferases achieve inactivation of their antibiotic substrates by phosphorylation. From Klebsiella pneumoniae.
   3210..3314    +  promoter       AmpR promoter: bla
   3315..4175    +  CDS            AmpR: β-lactamase; bla; confers resistance to ampicillin, carbenicillin, and related antibiotics
   4346..4934    +  rep_origin     ori: high-copy-number ColE1/pMB1/pBR322/pUC origin of replication
