[The description below was written by a language model from this plasmid's Addgene catalogue record and pLannotate feature annotations shown in this document.]
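Description:
Salsa-BC140-P2D8 is a 5.1 kb mammalian expression plasmid built on the pCER206 backbone. It serves as one member of a set of barcoded reporter plasmids for PRESTO-Salsa, a multiplexed assay used to screen ligand activity across many G protein-coupled receptors. It is propagated in E. coli as a high-copy plasmid through a ColE1/pUC-type origin and is selected with ampicillin via the β-lactamase gene and its native promoter. No mammalian selection marker is annotated; only short remnants of lacI, SV40 large T antigen and an aminoglycoside phosphotransferase gene appear, which are most likely backbone relics rather than functional genes.

The payload is a roughly 730 bp synthetic insert, EGFP/BC140, cloned between BsrGI and HindIII sites and placed under a tetracycline response element. The feature table shows what looks like a bidirectional Tet-responsive arrangement. A central block of tetO repeats is flanked on one side by a TRE3G-type minimal promoter fragment that drives EGFP in the forward direction. On the other side, a minimal CMV promoter points the opposite way toward a polylinker fragment, a rabbit β-globin intron with adjoining exon sequence, and a β-globin polyadenylation signal. An SV40 poly(A) signal lies downstream of EGFP, although it is annotated on the reverse strand. The barcode itself is not annotated, but the cloning sites suggest it sits at the 3′ end of or just after the EGFP coding region, so that it would be carried in the reporter transcript.

In use, a tetracycline-controlled transactivator binding the TRE would induce a transcript whose barcode identifies this particular reporter in a pooled readout. The record does not state which receptor is paired with BC140.
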