Addgene plasmid #202981: Salsa-BC140-P2D8
Purpose: Expression of barcoded reporter plasmid for PRESTO-Salsa; EGFP/BC140
Depositing lab: Noah Palm. Depositing organization: Yale University. Publication: Highly multiplexed bioactivity screening reveals human and microbiota metabolome-GPCRome interactions. Chen H, Rosen CE, Gonzalez-Hernandez JA, Song D, Potempa J, Ring AM, Palm NW. Cell. 2023 Jul 6;186(14):3095-3110.e19. doi: 10.1016/j.cell.2023.05.024. Epub 2023 Jun 14. PubMed 37321219.
Backbone
  Vector backbone: pCER206
  Vector type: Mammalian Expression
Growth in bacteria
  Bacterial resistance: Ampicillin, 100 μg/mL
  Growth temperature: 37°C
  Growth strain: DH5alpha
  Copy number: High Copy
Gene/Insert
  Gene/Insert name: EGFP/BC140
  Species: Synthetic
  Insert size (bp): 730
  Promoter: Tet Response Element (TRE)
  Cloning method: Restriction Enzyme; 5′ cloning site BsrGI (not destroyed); 3′ cloning site HindIII (not destroyed)
  Sequencing primers: 5′ Custom primer (GAAGCGCGATCACATGG)
Terms and licenses: Academic/Nonprofit Terms; Industry Terms: Not Available to Industry
How to cite: Salsa-BC140-P2D8 was a gift from Noah Palm (Addgene plasmid # 202981 ; http://n2t.net/addgene:202981 ; RRID:Addgene_202981)
