>Addgene plasmid #202981 | Salsa-BC140-P2D8 | depositor partial sequence | sequence record 393854 | BC140
ATACAACTAA
